Addgene plasmid #248339: EKv410(Gold Cas-guide insert6)
Purpose: (Empty Backbone) gRNA insert vector for Golden Gate Assembly
Depositing lab: Elena Kozgunova. Depositing organization: Nagoya University. Publication: tRNA-Based Polycistronic CRISPR/Cas9 System Boosts Efficiency of Multi-Gene Deletion in the Moss Physcomitrella. Kozgunova E. bioRxiv 2025.07.29.667574 10.1101/2025.07.29.667574.
Backbone
  Vector backbone: pUC18
  Vector type: CRISPR
Growth in bacteria
  Bacterial resistance: Ampicillin, 100 μg/mL
  Growth temperature: 37°C
  Growth strain: DH5alpha
  Copy number: High Copy
Gene/Insert
  Gene/Insert name: None
Terms and licenses: Academic/Nonprofit Terms; Industry Terms: Not Available to Industry
Depositor comments: Intermediate vector, referred to as a gRNA insert vector, is used to clone guide RNA sequences by annealing complementary oligonucleotides with appropriate overhangs and inserting them into a BbsI site positioned between the PpU6 promoter and the gRNA scaffold. The PpU6 promoter and gRNA scaffold are flanked by outward-facing BsaI sites with unique four-base overhangs, enabling directional and ordered assembly via Golden Gate.
How to cite: EKv410(Gold Cas-guide insert6) was a gift from Elena Kozgunova (Addgene plasmid # 248339 ; http://n2t.net/addgene:248339 ; RRID:Addgene_248339)
