[The description below was written by a language model from this plasmid's Addgene catalogue record and pLannotate feature annotations shown in this document.]
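Description:
EKv410(Gold Cas-guide insert6) is a small (about 3.1 kb) pUC18-based CRISPR intermediate plasmid that serves as an empty "gRNA insert vector" for Golden Gate assembly. It is propagated in E. coli at high copy from the ColE1/pUC-type origin and selected with ampicillin through the β-lactamase gene and its native promoter. Remnants of the pUC18 backbone are also annotated, including fragments of lacZα, the multiple cloning site, the lac promoter/operator and CAP binding site, and short fragments of lacI, bom and rop; these are backbone leftovers with no stated role in the design.

The functional cassette consists of a PpU6 promoter followed by a BbsI cloning site and the Streptococcus pyogenes Cas9 guide RNA scaffold. No guide sequence is present as deposited. A user anneals complementary oligonucleotides with suitable overhangs and ligates them into the BbsI site, placing the spacer directly between the promoter and the scaffold to create a complete single-guide RNA expression unit. The automated feature table identifies the scaffold but not the PpU6 promoter or the type IIS sites, which are known only from the depositor's description; the unannotated stretch upstream of the scaffold is presumably where the promoter lies.

The promoter–scaffold unit is flanked by outward-facing BsaI sites that generate unique four-base overhangs, so that this module occupies a defined position when several such units are joined in a directional, ordered Golden Gate reaction; the "insert6" in the name suggests it is one of a numbered series, though the record does not say so explicitly. The associated work concerns multiplexed Cas9 gene deletion in the moss Physcomitrella. The plasmid carries no Cas9 gene or plant selection marker.
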