Features (pLannotate 1.2.2; 12 found; start..end, strand, type, name):
    137..236     +  misc_feature   bom (fragment): basis of mobility region from pBR322
    242..396     -  CDS            lacZα (fragment): LacZα fragment of β-galactosidase; lacZ fragment
    770..845     +  misc_RNA       gRNA scaffold: guide RNA scaffold for the Streptococcus pyogenes CRISPR/Cas9 system
    863..896     -  misc_feature   MCS (fragment): pUC18/19 multiple cloning site
    930..946     -  protein_bind   lac operator: The lac repressor binds to the lac operator to inhibit transcription in E. coli. This inhibition can be relieved by adding lactose or isopropyl-β-D-thiogalactopyranoside (IPTG). lac repressor encoded by lacI
    954..984     -  promoter       lac promoter: promoter for the E. coli lac operon
    999..1020    -  protein_bind   CAP binding site: CAP binding activates transcription in the presence of cAMP. E. coli catabolite activator protein
   1033..1125    -  CDS            lacI (fragment): lac repressor; lacI; The lac repressor binds to the lac operator to inhibit transcription in E. coli. This inhibition can be relieved by adding lactose or isopropyl-β-D-thiogalactopyranoside (IPTG).
   1308..1896    -  rep_origin     ori: high-copy-number ColE1/pMB1/pBR322/pUC origin of replication
   2067..2927    -  CDS            AmpR: β-lactamase; bla; confers resistance to ampicillin, carbenicillin, and related antibiotics
   2928..3032    -  promoter       AmpR promoter: bla
   3127..35      +  CDS            rop (fragment) (across the origin): Rop protein, which maintains plasmids at low copy number; rop
>Addgene plasmid #248339 | EKv410(Gold Cas-guide insert6) | addgene full sequence | sequence record 496211 | Addgene NGS Result
TCGCGCGTTTCGGTGATGACGGTGAAAACCTCTGACACATGCAGCTCCCGGAGACGGTCACAGCTTGTCT
GTAAGCGGATGCCGGGAGCAGACAAGCCCGTCAGGGCGCGTCAGCGGGTGTTGGCGGGTGTCGGGGCTGG
CTTAACTATGCGGCATCAGAGCAGATTGTACTGAGAGTGCACCATATGCGGTGTGAAATACCGCACAGAT
GCGTAAGGAGAAAATACCGCATCAGGCGCCATTCGCCATTCAGGCTGCACAACTGTTGGGAAGGGCGATC
GGTGCGGGCCTCTTCGCTATTACGCCAGCTGGCGAAAGGGGGATGTGCTGCAAGGCGATTAAGTTGGGTA
ACGCCAGGGTTTTCCCAGTCACGACGTTGTAAAACGACGGCCAGTGCCAAGCTTGGTCTCATCAGTCGAT
TGAATGTCCATTGAAGCAGACGTGTTGCGACAGGTTAGCGACGATGGGTGTAGATGTGATGTGATGTGAT
GGTGTGGTTCTTCCACGGCGGCGTCCTTGCGGTGGCGGAGAAGGGGATATCCCGAAGGAGCGGCAGCGGG
AGAGCACAAGCAGAAAGGGTGCAGTGAGTGAGTGGGTCCAGCTGGGTGGCTGGCCGAGTGGACGCGACCG
GGTTTCGAGGGGGGGGGGGAGAAAAGGGATGGAGCGAGGGATATAACCCACATGGAATGGAGGTGGGTGT
GAAGGCGGGTATATAGGAAGGTGGAGGACTTACAACCCATGAGGTCTTCGCCCCATGGTATGAAGACTCG
TTTTAGAGCTAGAAATAGCAAGTTAAAATAAGGCTAGTCCGTTATCAACTTGAAAAAGTGGCACCGAGTC
GGTGCTTTTTTTTCGCAGAGACCTCTAGAGGATCCCCGGGTACCGAGCTCGAATTCGTAATCATGGTCAT
AGCTGTTTCCTGTGTGAAATTGTTATCCGCTCACAATTCCACACAACATACGAGCCGGAAGCATAAAGTG
TAAAGCCTGGGGTGCCTAATGAGTGAGCTAACTCACATTAATTGCGTTGCGCTCACTGCCCGCTTTCCAG
TCGGGAAACCTGTCGTGCCAGCTGCATTAATGAATCGGCCAACGCGCGGGGAGAGGCGGTTTGCGTATTG
GGCGCTCTTCCGCTTCCTCGCTCACTGACTCGCTGCGCTCGGTCGTTCGGCTGCGGCGAGCGGTATCAGC
TCACTCAAAGGCGGTAATACGGTTATCCACAGAATCAGGGGATAACGCAGGAAAGAACATGTGAGCAAAA
GGCCAGCAAAAGGCCAGGAACCGTAAAAAGGCCGCGTTGCTGGCGTTTTTCCATAGGCTCCGCCCCCCTG
ACGAGCATCACAAAAATCGACGCTCAAGTCAGAGGTGGCGAAACCCGACAGGACTATAAAGATACCAGGC
GTTTCCCCCTGGAAGCTCCCTCGTGCGCTCTCCTGTTCCGACCCTGCCGCTTACCGGATACCTGTCCGCC
TTTCTCCCTTCGGGAAGCGTGGCGCTTTCTCATAGCTCACGCTGTAGGTATCTCAGTTCGGTGTAGGTCG
TTCGCTCCAAGCTGGGCTGTGTGCACGAACCCCCCGTTCAGCCCGACCGCTGCGCCTTATCCGGTAACTA
TCGTCTTGAGTCCAACCCGGTAAGACACGACTTATCGCCACTGGCAGCAGCCACTGGTAACAGGATTAGC
AGAGCGAGGTATGTAGGCGGTGCTACAGAGTTCTTGAAGTGGTGGCCTAACTACGGCTACACTAGAAGAA
CAGTATTTGGTATCTGCGCTCTGCTGAAGCCAGTTACCTTCGGAAAAAGAGTTGGTAGCTCTTGATCCGG
CAAACAAACCACCGCTGGTAGCGGTGGTTTTTTTGTTTGCAAGCAGCAGATTACGCGCAGAAAAAAAGGA
TCTCAAGAAGATCCTTTGATCTTTTCTACGGGGTCTGACGCTCAGTGGAACGAAAACTCACGTTAAGGGA
TTTTGGTCATGAGATTATCAAAAAGGATCTTCACCTAGATCCTTTTAAATTAAAAATGAAGTTTTAAATC
AATCTAAAGTATATATGAGTAAACTTGGTCTGACAGTTACCAATGCTTAATCAGTGAGGCACCTATCTCA
GCGATCTGTCTATTTCGTTCATCCATAGTTGCCTGACTCCCCGTCGTGTAGATAACTACGATACGGGAGG
GCTTACCATCTGGCCCCAGTGCTGCAATGATACCGCGAGAACCACGCTCACCGGCTCCAGATTTATCAGC
AATAAACCAGCCAGCCGGAAGGGCCGAGCGCAGAAGTGGTCCTGCAACTTTATCCGCCTCCATCCAGTCT
ATTAATTGTTGCCGGGAAGCTAGAGTAAGTAGTTCGCCAGTTAATAGTTTGCGCAACGTTGTTGCCATTG
CTACAGGCATCGTGGTGTCACGCTCGTCGTTTGGTATGGCTTCATTCAGCTCCGGTTCCCAACGATCAAG
GCGAGTTACATGATCCCCCATGTTGTGCAAAAAAGCGGTTAGCTCCTTCGGTCCTCCGATCGTTGTCAGA
AGTAAGTTGGCCGCAGTGTTATCACTCATGGTTATGGCAGCACTGCATAATTCTCTTACTGTCATGCCAT
CCGTAAGATGCTTTTCTGTGACTGGTGAGTACTCAACCAAGTCATTCTGAGAATAGTGTATGCGGCGACC
GAGTTGCTCTTGCCCGGCGTCAATACGGGATAATACCGCGCCACATAGCAGAACTTTAAAAGTGCTCATC
ATTGGAAAACGTTCTTCGGGGCGAAAACTCTCAAGGATCTTACCGCTGTTGAGATCCAGTTCGATGTAAC
CCACTCGTGCACCCAACTGATCTTCAGCATCTTTTACTTTCACCAGCGTTTCTGGGTGAGCAAAAACAGG
AAGGCAAAATGCCGCAAAAAAGGGAATAAGGGCGACACGGAAATGTTGAATACTCATACTCTTCCTTTTT
CAATATTATTGAAGCATTTATCAGGGTTATTGTCTCATGAGCGGATACATATTTGAATGTATTTAGAAAA
ATAAACAAATAGGGGTTCCGCGCACATTTCCCCGAAAAGTGCCACCTGACGTCTAAGAAACCATTATTAT
CATGACATTAACCTATAAAAATAGGCGTATCACGAGGCCCTTTCGTC
